Addgene plasmid #70807: pFOSGE_COF1E05
Purpose: Gateway entry clone
Depositing lab: Alexander Stark. Depositing organization: Research Institute of Molecular Pathology (IMP). Publication: Transcriptional regulators form diverse groups with context-dependent regulatory functions. Stampfel G, Kazmar T, Frank O, Wienerroither S, Reiter F, Stark A. Nature. 2015 Nov 9. doi: 10.1038/nature15545. PubMed 26550828.
Backbone
  Vector backbone: pDONR221
  Backbone manufacturer: Invitrogen
  Backbone size w/o insert (bp): 4762
  Vector type: Gateway entry vector
Growth in bacteria
  Bacterial resistance: Kanamycin, 50 μg/mL
  Growth temperature: 37°C
  Growth strain: DH5alpha
  Copy number: High Copy
Gene/Insert
  Gene/Insert name: CG9578 (alt names: FBgn0031094; CG9578, FBtr0070008)
  Species: D. melanogaster (fly)
  Insert size (bp): 816
  Entrez Gene: CG9578 (a.k.a. Dmel\CG9578)
  Cloning method: Gateway Cloning
  Sequencing primers: 5′ M13-F20; 3′ M13R
Terms and licenses: Academic/Nonprofit Terms; Industry Terms: Not Available to Industry
How to cite: pFOSGE_COF1E05 was a gift from Alexander Stark (Addgene plasmid # 70807 ; http://n2t.net/addgene:70807 ; RRID:Addgene_70807)
