[The description below was written by a language model from this plasmid's Addgene catalogue record.]
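Description:
pFOSGE_COF1E05 is a Gateway entry clone built on the Invitrogen pDONR221 donor backbone, carrying an 816 bp insert corresponding to the Drosophila melanogaster gene CG9578 (FlyBase gene FBgn0031094, transcript FBtr0070008). It is a high-copy bacterial plasmid propagated in standard E. coli cloning strains under kanamycin selection. The backbone is listed as 4,762 bp without insert, a figure that refers to the empty donor vector. In Gateway cloning, the BP recombination reaction normally replaces the donor vector's counter-selection cassette with the gene of interest, so the finished entry clone is expected to hold the insert between attL recombination sites. No feature table accompanies the record, so these sites and the exact insert boundaries are inferred from the vector type rather than documented. The M13 forward and reverse priming sites flanking the cloning region are listed for sequence verification of the insert.

As an entry clone, the plasmid has no stated promoter, tag or reporter to drive expression of CG9578, and it is not intended for expression in its own right. Instead it acts as a shuttle: an LR recombination reaction moves the insert in a defined orientation into any compatible destination vector, which then supplies the promoter, fusion partners and host-specific elements. The record does not say whether the insert includes a stop codon or which destination vectors it was paired with. The associated publication concerns the context-dependent regulatory functions of transcriptional regulators, suggesting that this clone belongs to a larger collection of fly factor coding sequences assembled for such functional assays.
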