>Addgene plasmid #70807 | pFOSGE_COF1E05 | depositor partial sequence | sequence record 126749 | insert
ATGTCCATGGAGGAGTGCTTTGTGCCCCGGCTGCCGGTGGACAGCGAGTTCATCCAGTTCCACGACTGGG
CCATCAAGTATGAGAAGTCGCACATCCTGAAGAGCAGCTGCCAACTGGGCACCGCCAAGTGCTGTCCCAA
GGACTCGGCCGACCGCTGCGACCTCTGCCACTACCAGCACTCCCTGCAGCTGCCCCACCTGCCCGACATG
GTGTTCCACAAGAATCGGCTGGTGTTACAGCACAAGGACGGCGCCACTCTCGAGTTCTGCCCCATGGACG
CGCTGGCGCTGGTGGACAATGGGAAGCAGCCGCTGGAGGTCGCTTGTGCTCAGGAGTGGCGGGAAACGCG
TAACGAGCAGACAATGGAGGAGAAGTTCAAGCCTTTCGACTGGACATTCACCTCCACCTACCAGGGCACC
ATGAACGAAAAAGTGCGATCGGAGACCACGAATCAGACGCTGAACAAGTTCAAGCTGATGCAGCGCGAGA
ACATCATCTTCTACCACGATTTAACTCTGTTCGAGGATGAGCTGCACGACCACGGAATATCGGTGATGAG
CGTGCGAATCCGCGTGATGCCCTCTGGCTTCTTCATCCTTTTGCGCCACTTTCTGCGCGTGGACCACGTG
CTAATCCGGATGCACGACACCCGCTTCCACCACGAGATCGAGAACGACTTTATCCTGAAAGAGTACATCC
ATCGGGAGGCGCCTTGCACTGAGCTTCAAAACTGTGTGGCCTTCTGGACCAACCCGGATGAAATGCAAGA
ATTTGTGCCCGTGAAGTCCAAGCAGTTGCACAAGCTCTTCTTTAAG
