>Addgene plasmid #70807 | pFOSGE_COF1E05 | addgene partial sequence | sequence record 130829 | M13-Rev 5'-CAGGAAACAGCTATGACC-3'
TCAGCTGGATGGCAAATAATGATTTTATTTTGACTGATAGTGACCTGTTCGTTGCAACAAATTGATAAGC
AATGCTTTCTTATAATGCCAACTTTGTACAAGAAAGCTGGGTCCTTAAAGAAGAGCTTGTGCAACTGCTT
GGACTTCACGGGCACAAATTCTTGCATTTCATCCGGGTTGGTCCAGAAGGCCACACAGTTTTGAAGCTCA
GTGCAAGGCGCCTCCCGATGGATGTACTCTTTCAGGATAAAGTCGTTCTCGATCTCGTGGTGGAAGCGGG
TGTCGTGCATCCGGATTAGCACGTGGTCCACGCGCAGAAAGTGGCGCAAAAGGATGAAGAAGCCAGAGGG
CATCACGCGGATTCGCACGCTCATCACCGATATTCCGTGGTCGTGCAGCTCATCCTCGAACAGAGTTAAA
TCGTGGTAGAAGATGATGTTCTCGCGCTGCATCAGCTTGAACTTGTTCAGCGTCTGATTCGTGGTCTCCG
ATCGCACTTTTTCGTTCATGGTGCCCTGGTAGGTGGAGGTGAATGTCCAGTCGAAAGGCTTGAACTTCTC
CTCCATTGTCTGCTCGTTACGCGTTTCCCGCCACTCCTGAGCACAAGCGACCTCCAGCGGCTGCTTCCCA
TTGTCCACCAGCGCCAGCGCGTCCATGGGGCAGAACTCGAGAGTGGCGCCGTCCTTGTGCTGTAACACCA
GCCGATTCTTGTGGAACACCATGTCGGGCAGGTGGGGCAGCTGCAGGGAGTGCTGGTAGTGGCAGAGGTC
GCAGCGGTCGGCCGAGTCCTTGGGACAGCACTTGGCGGTGCCCAGTTGGCAGCTGCTCTTCAGGATGTGC
GACTTCTCATACTTGATGGCCCAGTCGTGGAACTGGATGAACTCGCTGTCCACCGGCAGCCGGGGCACAA
AGCACTCCTCCATGGACATGAGCTGCTTTTGTACAAGTGG
