>Addgene plasmid #70807 | pFOSGE_COF1E05 | addgene partial sequence | sequence record 130830 | M13-F20 5'-TGTAAAACGACGGCCAGT-3'
TGATTTTATTTTGACTGATAGTGACCTGTTCGTTGCAACAAATTGATGAGCAATGCTTTTTTATAATGCC
AACTTTGTACAAAAAAGCAGGCTTCATGTCCATGGAGGAGTGCTTTGTGCCCCGGCTGCCGGTGGACAGC
GAGTTCATCCAGTTCCACGACTGGGCCATCAAGTATGAGAAGTCGCACATCCTGAAGAGCAGCTGCCAAC
TGGGCACCGCCAAGTGCTGTCCCAAGGACTCGGCCGACCGCTGCGACCTCTGCCACTACCAGCACTCCCT
GCAGCTGCCCCACCTGCCCGACATGGTGTTCCACAAGAATCGGCTGGTGTTACAGCACAAGGACGGCGCC
ACTCTCGAGTTCTGCCCCATGGACGCGCTGGCGCTGGTGGACAATGGGAAGCAGCCGCTGGAGGTCGCTT
GTGCTCAGGAGTGGCGGGAAACGCGTAACGAGCAGACAATGGAGGAGAAGTTCAAGCCTTTCGACTGGAC
ATTCACCTCCACCTACCAGGGCACCATGAACGAAAAAGTGCGATCGGAGACCACGAATCAGACGCTGAAC
AAGTTCAAGCTGATGCAGCGCGAGAACATCATCTTCTACCACGATTTAACTCTGTTCGAGGATGAGCTGC
ACGACCACGGAATATCGGTGATGAGCGTGCGAATCCGCGTGATGCCCTCTGGCTTCTTCATCCTTTTGCG
CCACTTTCTGCGCGTGGACCACGTGCTAATCCGGATGCACGACACCCGCTTCCACCACGAGATCGAGAAC
GACTTTATCCTGAAAGAGTACATCCATCGGGAGGCGCCTTGCACTGAGCTTCAAAACTGTGTGGCCTTCT
GGACCAACCCGGATGAAATGCAAGAATTTGTGCCCGTGAAGTCCAAGCAGTTGCACAAGCTCTTCTTTTA
AGGACCCAGCTTTCTTGTACAAAGTTGGCATTATAAGAAAGCATTGCTTATCAATTTGTTGCAACGAACA
GGTCACTATCAGTCAAAATAAAATCATTATTTGCCATCCAGCTGATATCCCCTATAGTGAG
